>Addgene plasmid #80347 | pLenti-smURFP-T2A-mCherry | depositor full sequence | sequence record 156648 | Full plasmid sequence
GTCGACGGATCGGGAGATCTCCCGATCCCCTATGGTGCACTCTCAGTACAATCTGCTCTGATGCCGCATA
GTTAAGCCAGTATCTGCTCCCTGCTTGTGTGTTGGAGGTCGCTGAGTAGTGCGCGAGCAAAATTTAAGCT
ACAACAAGGCAAGGCTTGACCGACAATTGCATGAAGAATCTGCTTAGGGTTAGGCGTTTATGCGCTGCTT
CGCGATGTACGGGCCAGATATACGCGTTGACATTGATTATTGACTAGTTATTAATAGTAATCAATTACGG
GGTCATTAGTTCATAGCCCATATATGGAGTTCCGCGTTACATAACTTACGGTAAATGGCCCGCCTGGCTG
ACCGCCCAACGACCCCCGCCCATTGACGTCAATAATGACGTATGTTCCCATAGTAACGCCAATAGGGACT
TTCCATTGACGTCAATGGGTGGAGTATTTACGGTAAACTGCCCACTTGGCAGTACATCAAGTGTATCATA
TGCCAAGTACGCCCCCTATTGACGTCAATGACGGTAAATGGCCCGCCTGGCATTATGCCCAGTACATGAC
CTTATGGGACTTTCCTACTTGGCAGTACATCTACGTATTAGTCATCGCTATTACCATGGTGATGCGGTTT
TGGCAGTACATCAATGGGCGTGGATAGCGGTTTGACTCACGGGGATTTCCAAGTCTCCACCCCATTGACG
TCAATGGGAGTTTGTTTTGGCACCAAAATCAACGGGACTTTCCAAAATGTCGTAACAACTCCGCCCCATT
GACGCAAATGGGCGGTAGGCGTGTACGGTGGGAGGTCTATATAAGCAGCGCGTTTTGCCTGTACTGGGTC
TCTCTGGTTAGACCAGATCTGAGCCTGGGAGCTCTCTGGCTAACTAGGGAACCCACTGCTTAAGCCTCAA
TAAAGCTTGCCTTGAGTGCTTCAAGTAGTGTGTGCCCGTCTGTTGTGTGACTCTGGTAACTAGAGATCCC
TCAGACCCTTTTAGTCAGTGTGGAAAATCTCTAGCAGTGGCGCCCGAACAGGGACTTGAAAGCGAAAGGG
AAACCAGAGGAGCTCTCTCGACGCAGGACTCGGCTTGCTGAAGCGCGCACGGCAAGAGGCGAGGGGCGGC
GACTGGTGAGTACGCCAAAAATTTTGACTAGCGGAGGCTAGAAGGAGAGAGATGGGTGCGAGAGCGTCAG
TATTAAGCGGGGGAGAATTAGATCGCGATGGGAAAAAATTCGGTTAAGGCCAGGGGGAAAGAAAAAATAT
AAATTAAAACATATAGTATGGGCAAGCAGGGAGCTAGAACGATTCGCAGTTAATCCTGGCCTGTTAGAAA
CATCAGAAGGCTGTAGACAAATACTGGGACAGCTACAACCATCCCTTCAGACAGGATCAGAAGAACTTAG
ATCATTATATAATACAGTAGCAACCCTCTATTGTGTGCATCAAAGGATAGAGATAAAAGACACCAAGGAA
GCTTTAGACAAGATAGAGGAAGAGCAAAACAAAAGTAAGACCACCGCACAGCAAGCGGCCGCTGATCTTC
AGACCTGGAGGAGGAGATATGAGGGACAATTGGAGAAGTGAATTATATAAATATAAAGTAGTAAAAATTG
AACCATTAGGAGTAGCACCCACCAAGGCAAAGAGAAGAGTGGTGCAGAGAGAAAAAAGAGCAGTGGGAAT
AGGAGCTTTGTTCCTTGGGTTCTTGGGAGCAGCAGGAAGCACTATGGGCGCAGCGTCAATGACGCTGACG
GTACAGGCCAGACAATTATTGTCTGGTATAGTGCAGCAGCAGAACAATTTGCTGAGGGCTATTGAGGCGC
AACAGCATCTGTTGCAACTCACAGTCTGGGGCATCAAGCAGCTCCAGGCAAGAATCCTGGCTGTGGAAAG
ATACCTAAAGGATCAACAGCTCCTGGGGATTTGGGGTTGCTCTGGAAAACTCATTTGCACCACTGCTGTG
CCTTGGAATGCTAGTTGGAGTAATAAATCTCTGGAACAGATTTGGAATCACACGACCTGGATGGAGTGGG
ACAGAGAAATTAACAATTACACAAGCTTAATACACTCCTTAATTGAAGAATCGCAAAACCAGCAAGAAAA
GAATGAACAAGAATTATTGGAATTAGATAAATGGGCAAGTTTGTGGAATTGGTTTAACATAACAAATTGG
CTGTGGTATATAAAATTATTCATAATGATAGTAGGAGGCTTGGTAGGTTTAAGAATAGTTTTTGCTGTAC
TTTCTATAGTGAATAGAGTTAGGCAGGGATATTCACCATTATCGTTTCAGACCCACCTCCCAACCCCGAG
GGGACCCGACAGGCCCGAAGGAATAGAAGAAGAAGGTGGAGAGAGAGACAGAGACAGATCCATTCGATTA
GTGAACGGATCGGCACTGCGTGCGCCAATTCTGCAGACAAATGGCAGTATTCATCCACAATTTTAAAAGA
AAAGGGGGGATTGGGGGGTACAGTGCAGGGGAAAGAATAGTAGACATAATAGCAACAGACATACAAACTA
AAGAATTACAAAAACAAATTACAAAAATTCAAAATTTTCGGGTTTATTACAGGGACAGCAGAGATCCAGT
TTGGTTAATTAAACGCGTTGACATTGATTATTGACTAGTTATTAATAGTAATCAATTACGGGGTCATTAG
TTCATAGCCCATATATGGAGTTCCGCGTTACATAACTTACGGTAAATGGCCCGCCTGGCTGACCGCCCAA
CGACCCCCGCCCATTGACGTCAATAATGACGTATGTTCCCATAGTAACGCCAATAGGGACTTTCCATTGA
CGTCAATGGGTGGAGTATTTACGGTAAACTGCCCACTTGGCAGTACATCAAGTGTATCATATGCCAAGTA
CGCCCCCTATTGACGTCAATGACGGTAAATGGCCCGCCTGGCATTATGCCCAGTACATGACCTTATGGGA
CTTTCCTACTTGGCAGTACATCTACGTATTAGTCATCGCTATTACCATGGTGATGCGGTTTTGGCAGTAC
ATCAATGGGCGTGGATAGCGGTTTGACTCACGGGGATTTCCAAGTCTCCACCCCATTGACGTCAATGGGA
GTTTGTTTTGGCACCAAAATCAACGGGACTTTCCAAAATGTCGTAACAACTCCGCCCCATTGACGCAAAT
GGGCGGTAGGCGTGTACGGTGGGAGGTCTATATAAGCAGAGCTCTCTGGCTAACTAGAGAACCCACTGCT
TACTGGCTTATCGAAATTAATACGACTCACTATAGGGAGACCCAAGCTGGGATCCGACACCATGGCTAAG
ACTTCCGAACAGAGGGTGAACATTGCTACACTGCTGACAGAAAATAAGAAGAAAATCGTGGATAAGGCTT
CCCAGGATCTGTGGCGGAGACACCCAGACCTGATCGCACCAGGAGGAATTGCTTTCTCTCAGAGGGACCG
CGCTCTGTGCCTGCGAGATTACGGCTGGTTCCTGCATCTGATCACCTTTTGTCTGCTGGCCGGAGATAAG
GGCCCCATCGAGTCTATTGGGCTGATCAGTATTCGAGAAATGTATAACTCACTGGGAGTGCCCGTCCCTG
CAATGATGGAGAGCATTAGATGCCTGAAAGAAGCCAGCCTGTCCCTGCTGGACGAAGAGGACGCCAACGA
GACCGCACCCTACTTTGATTACATTATTAAGGCTATGAGCGCTAGCGGAGGTGGATCTGGTGGCGGTGAG
GGCAGAGGAAGTCTTCTAACATGCGGTGACGTGGAGGAGAATCCCGGCCCTCGTACGATGGTGAGCAAGG
GCGAGGAGGATAACATGGCCATCATCAAGGAGTTCATGCGCTTCAAGGTGCACATGGAGGGCTCCGTGAA
CGGCCACGAGTTCGAGATCGAGGGCGAGGGCGAGGGCCGCCCCTACGAGGGCACCCAGACCGCCAAGCTG
AAGGTGACCAAGGGTGGCCCCCTGCCCTTCGCCTGGGACATCCTGTCCCCTCAGTTCATGTACGGCTCCA
AGGCCTACGTGAAGCACCCCGCCGACATCCCCGACTACTTGAAGCTGTCCTTCCCCGAGGGCTTCAAGTG
GGAGCGCGTGATGAACTTCGAGGACGGCGGCGTGGTGACCGTGACCCAGGACTCCTCCCTGCAGGACGGC
GAGTTCATCTACAAGGTGAAGCTGCGCGGCACCAACTTCCCCTCCGACGGCCCCGTAATGCAGAAGAAGA
CCATGGGCTGGGAGGCCTCCTCCGAGCGGATGTACCCCGAGGACGGCGCCCTGAAGGGCGAGATCAAGCA
GAGGCTGAAGCTGAAGGACGGCGGCCACTACGACGCTGAGGTCAAGACCACCTACAAGGCCAAGAAGCCC
GTGCAGCTGCCCGGCGCCTACAACGTCAACATCAAGTTGGACATCACCTCCCACAACGAGGACTACACCA
TCGTGGAACAGTACGAACGCGCCGAGGGCCGCCACTCCACCGGCGGCATGGACGAGCTGTACAAGTAAGA
ATTCGATATCAAGCTTATCGATAATCAACCTCTGGATTACAAAATTTGTGAAAGATTGACTGGTATTCTT
AACTATGTTGCTCCTTTTACGCTATGTGGATACGCTGCTTTAATGCCTTTGTATCATGCTATTGCTTCCC
GTATGGCTTTCATTTTCTCCTCCTTGTATAAATCCTGGTTGCTGTCTCTTTATGAGGAGTTGTGGCCCGT
TGTCAGGCAACGTGGCGTGGTGTGCACTGTGTTTGCTGACGCAACCCCCACTGGTTGGGGCATTGCCACC
ACCTGTCAGCTCCTTTCCGGGACTTTCGCTTTCCCCCTCCCTATTGCCACGGCGGAACTCATCGCCGCCT
GCCTTGCCCGCTGCTGGACAGGGGCTCGGCTGTTGGGCACTGACAATTCCGTGGTGTTGTCGGGGAAATC
ATCGTCCTTTCCTTGGCTGCTCGCCTATGTTGCCACCTGGATTCTGCGCGGGACGTCCTTCTGCTACGTC
CCTTCGGCCCTCAATCCAGCGGACCTTCCTTCCCGCGGCCTGCTGCCGGCTCTGCGGCCTCTTCCGCGTC
TTCGCCTTCGCCCTCAGACGAGTCGGATCTCCCTTTGGGCCGCCTCCCCGCATCGATACCGTCGACCTCG
AGACCTAGAAAAACATGGAGCAATCACAAGTAGCAATACAGCAGCTACCAATGCTGATTGTGCCTGGCTA
GAAGCACAAGAGGAGGAGGAGGTGGGTTTTCCAGTCACACCTCAGGTACCTTTAAGACCAATGACTTACA
AGGCAGCTGTAGATCTTAGCCACTTTTTAAAAGAAAAGGGGGGACTGGAAGGGCTAATTCACTCCCAACG
AAGACAAGATATCCTTGATCTGTGGATCTACCACACACAAGGCTACTTCCCTGATTGGCAGAACTACACA
CCAGGGCCAGGGATCAGATATCCACTGACCTTTGGATGGTGCTACAAGCTAGTACCAGTTGAGCAAGAGA
AGGTAGAAGAAGCCAATGAAGGAGAGAACACCCGCTTGTTACACCCTGTGAGCCTGCATGGGATGGATGA
CCCGGAGAGAGAAGTATTAGAGTGGAGGTTTGACAGCCGCCTAGCATTTCATCACATGGCCCGAGAGCTG
CATCCGGACTGTACTGGGTCTCTCTGGTTAGACCAGATCTGAGCCTGGGAGCTCTCTGGCTAACTAGGGA
ACCCACTGCTTAAGCCTCAATAAAGCTTGCCTTGAGTGCTTCAAGTAGTGTGTGCCCGTCTGTTGTGTGA
CTCTGGTAACTAGAGATCCCTCAGACCCTTTTAGTCAGTGTGGAAAATCTCTAGCAGGGCCCGTTTAAAC
CCGCTGATCAGCCTCGACTGTGCCTTCTAGTTGCCAGCCATCTGTTGTTTGCCCCTCCCCCGTGCCTTCC
TTGACCCTGGAAGGTGCCACTCCCACTGTCCTTTCCTAATAAAATGAGGAAATTGCATCGCATTGTCTGA
GTAGGTGTCATTCTATTCTGGGGGGTGGGGTGGGGCAGGACAGCAAGGGGGAGGATTGGGAAGACAATAG
CAGGCATGCTGGGGATGCGGTGGGCTCTATGGCTTCTGAGGCGGAAAGAACCAGCTGGGGCTCTAGGGGG
TATCCCC
[124 nt withheld, positions 6098-6221]
C
[91 nt withheld, positions 6223-6313]
A
[49 nt withheld, positions 6315-6363]
CCTTTGACGTTGGAGTCCACGTTCTTT
[37 nt withheld, positions 6391-6427]
ACCCTATCTCGGTCTATTCTTTTGATTTATAAGGGATTTTGCCGATTTCGGCCTATTGGTTAAAAAATGA
GCTGATTTAACAAAAATTTAACGCGAATTAATTCTGTGGAATGTGTGTCAGTTAGGGTGTGGAAAGTCCC
CAGGCTCCCCAGCAGGCAGAAGTATGCAAAGCATGCATCTCAATTAGTCAGCAACCAGGTGTGGAAAGTC
CCCAGGCTCCCCAGCAGGCAGAAGTATGCAAAGCATGCATCTCAATTAGTCAGCAACCATAGTCCCGCCC
CTAACTCCGCCCATCCCGCCCCTAACTCCGCCCAGTTCCGCCCATTCTCCGCCCCATGGCTGACTAATTT
TTTTTATTTATGCAGAGGCCGAGGCCGCCTCTGCCTCTGAGCTATTCCAGAAGTAGTGAGGAGGCTTTTT
TGGAGGCCTAGGCTTTTGCAAAAAGCTCCCGGGAGCTTGTATATCCATTTTCGGATCTGATCAGCACGTG
TTGACAATTAATCATCGGCATAGTATATCGGCATAGTATAATACGACAAGGTGAGGAACTAAACCATGGC
CAAGTTGACCAGTGCCGTTCCGGTGCTCACCGCGCGCGACGTCGCCGGAGCGGTCGAGTTCTGGACCGAC
CGGCTCGGGTTCTCCCGGGACTTCGTGGAGGACGACTTCGCCGGTGTGGTCCGGGACGACGTGACCCTGT
TCATCAGCGCGGTCCAGGACCAGGTGGTGCCGGACAACACCCTGGCCTGGGTGTGGGTGCGCGGCCTGGA
CGAGCTGTACGCCGAGTGGTCGGAGGTCGTGTCCACGAACTTCCGGGACGCCTCCGGGCCGGCCATGACC
GAGATCGGCGAGCAGCCGTGGGGGCGGGAGTTCGCCCTGCGCGACCCGGCCGGCAACTGCGTGCACTTCG
TGGCCGAGGAGCAGGACTGACACGTGCTACGAGATTTCGATTCCACCGCCGCCTTCTATGAAAGGTTGGG
CTTCGGAATCGTTTTCCGGGACGCCGGCTGGATGATCCTCCAGCGCGGGGATCTCATGCTGGAGTTCTTC
GCCCACCCCAACTTGTTTATTGCAGCTTATAATGGTTACAAATAAAGCAATAGCATCACAAATTTCACAA
ATAAAGCATTTTTTTCACTGCATTCTAGTTGTGGTTTGTCCAAACTCATCAATGTATCTTATCATGTCTG
TATACCGTCGACCTCTAGCTAGAGCTTGGCGTAATCATGGTCATAGCTGTTTCCTGTGTGAAATTGTTAT
CCGCTCACAATTCCACACAACATACGAGCCGGAAGCATAAAGTGTAAAGCCTGGGGTGCCTAATGAGTGA
GCTAACTCACATTAATTGCGTTGCGCTCACTGCCCGCTTTCCAGTCGGGAAACCTGTCGTGCCAGCTGCA
TTAATGAATCGGCCAACGCGCGGGGAGAGGCGGTTTGCGTATTGGGCGCTCTTCCGCTTCCTCGCTCACT
GACTCGCTGCGCTCGGTCGTTCGGCTGCGGCGAGCGGTATCAGCTCACTCAAAGGCGGTAATACGGTTAT
CCACAGAATCAGGGGATAACGCAGGAAAGAACATGTGAGCAAAAGGCCAGCAAAAGGCCAGGAACCGTAA
AAAGGCCGCGTTGCTGGCGTTTTTCCATAGGCTCCGCCCCCCTGACGAGCATCACAAAAATCGACGCTCA
AGTCAGAGGTGGCGAAACCCGACAGGACTATAAAGATACCAGGCGTTTCCCCCTGGAAGCTCCCTCGTGC
GCTCTCCTGTTCCGACCCTGCCGCTTACCGGATACCTGTCCGCCTTTCTCCCTTCGGGAAGCGTGGCGCT
TTCTCATAGCTCACGCTGTAGGTATCTCAGTTCGGTGTAGGTCGTTCGCTCCAAGCTGGGCTGTGTGCAC
GAACCCCCCGTTCAGCCCGACCGCTGCGCCTTATCCGGTAACTATCGTCTTGAGTCCAACCCGGTAAGAC
ACGACTTATCGCCACTGGCAGCAGCCACTGGTAACAGGATTAGCAGAGCGAGGTATGTAGGCGGTGCTAC
AGAGTTCTTGAAGTGGTGGCCTAACTACGGCTACACTAGAAGAACAGTATTTGGTATCTGCGCTCTGCTG
AAGCCAGTTACCTTCGGAAAAAGAGTTGGTAGCTCTTGATCCGGCAAACAAACCACCGCTGGTAGCGGTG
GTTTTTTTGTTTGCAAGCAGCAGATTACGCGCAGAAAAAAAGGATCTCAAGAAGATCCTTTGATCTTTTC
TACGGGGTCTGACGCTCAGTGGAACGAAAACTCACGTTAAGGGATTTTGGTCATGAGATTATCAAAAAGG
ATCTTCACCTAGATCCTTTTAAATTAAAAATGAAGTTTTAAATCAATCTAAAGTATATATGAGTAAACTT
GGTCTGACAGTTACCAATGCTTAATCAGTGAGGCACCTATCTCAGCGATCTGTCTATTTCGTTCATCCAT
AGTTGCCTGACTCCCCGTCGTGTAGATAACTACGATACGGGAGGGCTTACCATCTGGCCCCAGTGCTGCA
ATGATACCGCGAGACCCACGCTCACCGGCTCCAGATTTATCAGCAATAAACCAGCCAGCCGGAAGGGCCG
AGCGCAGAAGTGGTCCTGCAACTTTATCCGCCTCCATCCAGTCTATTAATTGTTGCCGGGAAGCTAGAGT
AAGTAGTTCGCCAGTTAATAGTTTGCGCAACGTTGTTGCCATTGCTACAGGCATCGTGGTGTCACGCTCG
TCGTTTGGTATGGCTTCATTCAGCTCCGGTTCCCAACGATCAAGGCGAGTTACATGATCCCCCATGTTGT
GCAAAAAAGCGGTTAGCTCCTTCGGTCCTCCGATCGTTGTCAGAAGTAAGTTGGCCGCAGTGTTATCACT
CATGGTTATGGCAGCACTGCATAATTCTCTTACTGTCATGCCATCCGTAAGATGCTTTTCTGTGACTGGT
GAGTACTCAACCAAGTCATTCTGAGAATAGTGTATGCGGCGACCGAGTTGCTCTTGCCCGGCGTCAATAC
GGGATAATACCGCGCCACATAGCAGAACTTTAAAAGTGCTCATCATTGGAAAACGTTCTTCGGGGCGAAA
ACTCTCAAGGATCTTACCGCTGTTGAGATCCAGTTCGATGTAACCCACTCGTGCACCCAACTGATCTTCA
GCATCTTTTACTTTCACCAGCGTTTCTGGGTGAGCAAAAACAGGAAGGCAAAATGCCGCAAAAAAGGGAA
TAAGGGCGACACGGAAATGTTGAATACTCATACTCTTCCTTTTTCAATATTATTGAAGCATTTATCAGGG
TTATTGTCTCATGAGCGGATACATATTTGAATGTATTTAGAAAAATAAACAAATAGGGGTTCCGCGCACA
TTTCCCCGAAAAGTGCCACCTGAC
Features (pLannotate 1.2.2; 34 found; start..end, strand, type, name):
     31..83      -  misc_feature   bom (fragment): basis of mobility region from pBR322
    239..618     +  enhancer       CMV enhancer: human cytomegalovirus immediate early enhancer
    619..818     +  promoter       CMV promoter: human cytomegalovirus (CMV) immediate early promoter
    836..1016    +  LTR            5' LTR (truncated): truncated 5' long terminal repeat (LTR) from HIV-1
   1063..1188    +  misc_feature   HIV-1 Ψ: packaging signal of human immunodeficiency virus type 1
   1172..1535    +  CDS            HIV-1 gag (fragment): gag protein from human immunodeficiency virus 1; gag
   1681..1914    +  misc_feature   RRE: The Rev response element (RRE) of HIV-1 allows for Rev-dependent mRNA export from the nucleus to the cytoplasm.
   2291..2391    +  CDS            Rev (fragment): human immunodeficiency virus 1 (HIV-1) Rev protein; rev; enhances nuclear export of unspliced and incompletely spliced viral mRNAs
   2441..2558    +  misc_feature   cPPT/CTS: central polypurine tract and central termination sequence of HIV-1
   2610..2989    +  enhancer       CMV enhancer: human cytomegalovirus immediate early enhancer
   2990..3193    +  promoter       CMV promoter: human cytomegalovirus (CMV) immediate early promoter
   3189..3222    +  LTR            5' LTR (truncated) (fragment): truncated 5' long terminal repeat (LTR) from HIV-1
   3238..3256    +  promoter       T7 promoter: promoter for bacteriophage T7 RNA polymerase
   3282..3680    +  CDS            smURFP: smURFP is a basic (constitutively fluorescent) near ir fluorescent protein published in 2016, derived from Trichodesmium erythraeum IMS101. It is reported to be a rapidly-maturing dimer with very low acid sensitivity. It requires the cofactor biliverdin for fluorescence.
   3768..4475    +  CDS            mCherry: mCherry is a basic (constitutively fluorescent) red fluorescent protein published in 2004, derived from Discosoma sp.. It is reported to be a very rapidly-maturing monomer with low acid sensitivity.
   4479..4503    +  misc_feature   MCS (fragment): pBluescript multiple cloning site
   4503..5091    +  misc_feature   WPRE: woodchuck hepatitis virus posttranscriptional regulatory element
   5028..5609    +  CDS            nef (fragment): NEF_HV1H2 - Experimental evidence at protein level: Swiss-Prot protein existence level 1. Extracellular Nef protein targets CD4(+) T-lymphocytes for apoptosis by interacting with CXCR4 surface receptors. From Human immunodeficiency virus type 1 group M subtype B (isolate HXB2) (HIV-1).
   5616..5796    +  LTR            5' LTR (truncated): truncated 5' long terminal repeat (LTR) from HIV-1
   5828..6052    +  polyA_signal   bGH poly(A) signal: bovine growth hormone polyadenylation signal
   6056..6077    +  promoter       SV40 promoter (fragment): SV40 enhancer and early promoter
   6098..6526    +  rep_origin     f1 ori (sequence partly withheld): f1 bacteriophage origin of replication; arrow indicates direction of (+) strand synthesis
   6540..6869    +  promoter       SV40 promoter: SV40 enhancer and early promoter
   6917..6964    +  promoter       EM7 promoter: synthetic bacterial promoter&nbsp
   6983..7357    +  CDS            BleoR: antibiotic-binding protein; Sh ble from Streptoalloteichus hindustanus; confers resistance to bleomycin, phleomycin, and Zeocin™
   7367..7492    +  CDS            ble (fragment): BLE_KLEPN - Experimental evidence at protein level: Swiss-Prot protein existence level 1. Binding protein with a strong affinity to the bleomycin family of antibiotics. Binds to CL990; an antimitotic-antibiotic compound. From Klebsiella pneumoniae.
   7487..7608    +  polyA_signal   SV40 poly(A) signal: SV40 polyadenylation signal
   7681..7697    -  protein_bind   lac operator: The lac repressor binds to the lac operator to inhibit transcription in E. coli. This inhibition can be relieved by adding lactose or isopropyl-β-D-thiogalactopyranoside (IPTG). lac repressor encoded by lacI
   7705..7735    -  promoter       lac promoter: promoter for the E. coli lac operon
   7750..7771    -  protein_bind   CAP binding site: CAP binding activates transcription in the presence of cAMP. E. coli catabolite activator protein
   7784..7876    -  CDS            lacI (fragment): lac repressor; lacI; The lac repressor binds to the lac operator to inhibit transcription in E. coli. This inhibition can be relieved by adding lactose or isopropyl-β-D-thiogalactopyranoside (IPTG).
   8059..8647    -  rep_origin     ori: high-copy-number ColE1/pMB1/pBR322/pUC origin of replication
   8818..9678    -  CDS            AmpR: β-lactamase; bla; confers resistance to ampicillin, carbenicillin, and related antibiotics
   9679..9783    -  promoter       AmpR promoter: bla
