[The description below was written by a language model from this plasmid's Addgene catalogue record and pLannotate feature annotations shown in this document.]
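Description:
pLenti-smURFP-T2A-mCherry is a second-generation HIV-1-based lentiviral transfer vector of 9,811 bp built on a pLenti backbone, designed to deliver two fluorescent proteins to mammalian cells from a single CMV-driven transcript. In bacteria it is maintained through a ColE1/pUC-type origin and selected with ampicillin via the β-lactamase gene. The catalogue lists it as low copy and advises recombination-deficient hosts, reflecting the instability of the repeated LTR sequences. An f1 origin is also present. In addition, the backbone carries an SV40/EM7-promoted bleomycin/Zeocin resistance cassette with an SV40 polyadenylation signal, which lies outside the LTR-flanked region.

The viral genome is transcribed from a CMV enhancer/promoter fused to a truncated 5' LTR. It contains the Ψ packaging signal with a partial gag sequence, the Rev response element for Rev-dependent nuclear export, and the cPPT/CTS element that aids nuclear import of the reverse-transcribed genome. An internal CMV enhancer/promoter, followed by a T7 promoter, drives the payload: smURFP, a small far-red biliverdin-dependent fluorescent protein evolved from a cyanobacterial phycobiliprotein, followed by mCherry. The T2A self-cleaving peptide named in the plasmid title is not annotated in the feature table, but presumably occupies the gap between the two coding sequences, allowing both proteins to be produced separately from one open reading frame. A WPRE downstream enhances transcript stability and expression, and the cassette ends with the 3' LTR and a bGH polyadenylation signal.

The construct is suited to producing lentivirus for stable co-expression of smURFP and mCherry. The red signal can serve as an expression reference for far-red smURFP fluorescence, although the record itself states only that both proteins are expressed.
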