Addgene plasmid #80347: pLenti-smURFP-T2A-mCherry
Purpose: Lentiviral transfer vector under the CMV promoter that expresses smURFP and mCherry.
Depositing lab: Erik Rodriguez & Roger Tsien. Depositing organization: University of California, San Diego (UCSD). Publication: A far-red fluorescent protein evolved from a cyanobacterial phycobiliprotein. Rodriguez EA, Tran GN, Gross LA, Crisp JL, Shu X, Lin JY, Tsien RY. Nat Methods. 2016 Aug 1. doi: 10.1038/nmeth.3935. PubMed 27479328.
Backbone
  Vector backbone: pLenti
  Backbone manufacturer: Deisseroth / Boyden lab
  Backbone size w/o insert (bp): 9412
  Total vector size (bp): 9811
  Modifications to backbone: Lentiviral transfer vector (2nd Generation) under the CMV promoter that expresses smURFP and mCherry.
  Vector type: Lentiviral
Growth in bacteria
  Bacterial resistance: Ampicillin, 100 μg/mL
  Growth temperature: 30°C
  Growth strain: Stbl3
  Growth instructions: Any growth strain that avoids recombination and 30 ˚C is recommended to avoid loss of DNA upon propagation
  Copy number: Low Copy
Gene/Insert 1
  Gene/Insert name: smURFP (alt name: small Ultra-Red Fluorescent Protein)
  Species: Synthetic
  Insert size (bp): 399
  GenBank ID: KX449134
  Promoter: CMV
  Cloning method: Restriction Enzyme; 5′ cloning site BamHI (not destroyed); 3′ cloning site NheI (not destroyed)
  Sequencing primers: 5′ TAATACGACTCACTATAGGG; 3′ Unnecessary
Gene/Insert 2
  Gene/Insert name: mCherry (alt name: monomeric Cherry fluorescent protein)
  Species: Synthetic
  Insert size (bp): 711
  GenBank ID: AY678264
  Promoter: CMV
  Cloning method: Restriction Enzyme; 5′ cloning site BsiWI (not destroyed); 3′ cloning site EcoRI (not destroyed)
  Sequencing primers: 5′ GGAGAATCCCGGCCCT; 3′ CCAGTCAATCTTTCACAAATTTTGTAATCCAGAGG
Terms and licenses: Academic/Nonprofit Terms; Industry Terms: Not Available to Industry
How to cite: pLenti-smURFP-T2A-mCherry was a gift from Erik Rodriguez & Roger Tsien (Addgene plasmid # 80347 ; http://n2t.net/addgene:80347 ; RRID:Addgene_80347)
