>Addgene plasmid #80347 | pLenti-smURFP-T2A-mCherry | depositor partial sequence | sequence record 151209 | smURFP
ATGGCTAAGACTTCCGAACAGAGGGTGAACATTGCTACACTGCTGACAGAAAATAAGAAGAAAATCGTGG
ATAAGGCTTCCCAGGATCTGTGGCGGAGACACCCAGACCTGATCGCACCAGGAGGAATTGCTTTCTCTCA
GAGGGACCGCGCTCTGTGCCTGCGAGATTACGGCTGGTTCCTGCATCTGATCACCTTTTGTCTGCTGGCC
GGAGATAAGGGCCCCATCGAGTCTATTGGGCTGATCAGTATTCGAGAAATGTATAACTCACTGGGAGTGC
CCGTCCCTGCAATGATGGAGAGCATTAGATGCCTGAAAGAAGCCAGCCTGTCCCTGCTGGACGAAGAGGA
CGCCAACGAGACCGCACCCTACTTTGATTACATTATTAAGGCTATGAGC
