>Addgene plasmid #80347 | pLenti-smURFP-T2A-mCherry | depositor partial sequence | sequence record 151210 | mCherry
ATGGTGAGCAAGGGCGAGGAGGATAACATGGCCATCATCAAGGAGTTCATGCGCTTCAAGGTGCACATGG
AGGGCTCCGTGAACGGCCACGAGTTCGAGATCGAGGGCGAGGGCGAGGGCCGCCCCTACGAGGGCACCCA
GACCGCCAAGCTGAAGGTGACCAAGGGTGGCCCCCTGCCCTTCGCCTGGGACATCCTGTCCCCTCAGTTC
ATGTACGGCTCCAAGGCCTACGTGAAGCACCCCGCCGACATCCCCGACTACTTGAAGCTGTCCTTCCCCG
AGGGCTTCAAGTGGGAGCGCGTGATGAACTTCGAGGACGGCGGCGTGGTGACCGTGACCCAGGACTCCTC
CCTGCAGGACGGCGAGTTCATCTACAAGGTGAAGCTGCGCGGCACCAACTTCCCCTCCGACGGCCCCGTA
ATGCAGAAGAAGACCATGGGCTGGGAGGCCTCCTCCGAGCGGATGTACCCCGAGGACGGCGCCCTGAAGG
GCGAGATCAAGCAGAGGCTGAAGCTGAAGGACGGCGGCCACTACGACGCTGAGGTCAAGACCACCTACAA
GGCCAAGAAGCCCGTGCAGCTGCCCGGCGCCTACAACGTCAACATCAAGTTGGACATCACCTCCCACAAC
GAGGACTACACCATCGTGGAACAGTACGAACGCGCCGAGGGCCGCCACTCCACCGGCGGCATGGACGAGC
TGTACAAGTAA
