>Addgene plasmid #80347 | pLenti-smURFP-T2A-mCherry | addgene partial sequence | sequence record 156649 | mCherry-R 5'-TTGGTCACCTTCAGCTTGG-3'
TCGCCCTCGATCTCGAACTCGTGGCCGTTCACGGAGCCCTCCATGTGCACCTTGAAGCGCATGAACTCCT
TGATGATGGCCATGTTATCCTCCTCGCCCTTGCTCACCATCGTACGAGGGCCGGGATTCTCCTCCACGTC
ACCGCATGTTAGAAGACTTCCTCTGCCCTCACCGCCACCAGATCCACCTCCGCTAGCGCTCATAGCCTTA
ATAATGTAATCAAAGTAGGGTGCGGTCTCGTTGGCGTCCTCTTCGTCCAGCAGGGACAGGCTGGCTTCTT
TCAGGCATCTAATGCTCTCCATCATTGCAGGGACGGGCACTCCCAGTGAGTTATACATTTCTCGAATACT
GATCAGCCCAATAGACTCGATGGGGCCCTTATCTCCGGCCAGCAGACAAAAGGTGATCAGATGCAGGAAC
CAGCCGTAATCTCGCAGGCACAGAGCGCGGTCCCTCTGAGAGAAAGCAATTCCTCCTGGTGCGATCAGGT
CTGGGTGTCTCCGCCACAGATCCTGGGAAGCCTTATCCACGATTTTCTTCTTATTTTCTGTCAGCAGTGT
AGCAATGTTCACCCTCTGTTCGGAAGTCTTAGCCATGGTGTCGGATCCCAGCTTGGGTCTCCCTATAGTG
AGTCGTATTAATTTCGATAAGCCAGTAAGCAGTGGGTTCTCTAGTTAGCCAGAGAGCTCTGCTTATATAG
ACCTCCCACCGTACACGCCTACCGCCCATTTGCGTCAATGGGGCGGAGTTGTTACGACATTTTGGAAAGT
CCCGTTGATTTTGGTGCCAAAACAAACTCCCATTGACGTCAATGGGGTGGAGACTTGGAAATCCCCGTGA
GTCAAACCGCTATCCACGCCCATTGATGTACTGCCAAAACCGCATCACCATGGTAATAGCGATGACTAAT
ACGTAGATGTACTGCCAAGTAGGAAAGTCCCATAAGGTCATGTACTGGGCATAATGCCAGGCGGGCCATT
TACCGTCATTGACGTCAATAGGGGGCGTACTTGGCA
