>Addgene plasmid #80347 | pLenti-smURFP-T2A-mCherry | addgene partial sequence | sequence record 156650 | WPRE-R 5'-CATAGCGTAAAAGGAGCAACA-3'
AATTTTGTAATCCAGAGGTTGATTATCGATAAGCTTGATATCGAATTCTTACTTGTACAGCTCGTCCATG
CCGCCGGTGGAGTGGCGGCCCTCGGCGCGTTCGTACTGTTCCACGATGGTGTAGTCCTCGTTGTGGGAGG
TGATGTCCAACTTGATGTTGACGTTGTAGGCGCCGGGCAGCTGCACGGGCTTCTTGGCCTTGTAGGTGGT
CTTGACCTCAGCGTCGTAGTGGCCGCCGTCCTTCAGCTTCAGCCTCTGCTTGATCTCGCCCTTCAGGGCG
CCGTCCTCGGGGTACATCCGCTCGGAGGAGGCCTCCCAGCCCATGGTCTTCTTCTGCATTACGGGGCCGT
CGGAGGGGAAGTTGGTGCCGCGCAGCTTCACCTTGTAGATGAACTCGCCGTCCTGCAGGGAGGAGTCCTG
GGTCACGGTCACCACGCCGCCGTCCTCGAAGTTCATCACGCGCTCCCACTTGAAGCCCTCGGGGAAGGAC
AGCTTCAAGTAGTCGGGGATGTCGGCGGGGTGCTTCACGTAGGCCTTGGAGCCGTACATGAACTGAGGGG
ACAGGATGTCCCAGGCGAAGGGCAGGGGGCCACCCTTGGTCACCTTCAGCTTGGCGGTCTGGGTGCCCTC
GTAGGGGCGGCCCTCGCCCTCGCCCTCGATCTCGAACTCGTGGCCGTTCACGGAGCCCTCCATGTGCACC
TTGAAGCGCATGAACTCCTTGATGATGGCCATGTTATCCTCCTCGCCCTTGCTCACCATCGTACGAGGGC
CGGGATTCTCCTCCACGTCACCGCATGTTAGAAGACTTCCTCTGCCCTCACCGCCACCAGATCCACCTCC
GCTAGCGCTCATAGCCTTAATAATGTAATCAAAGTAGGGTGCGGTCTCGTTGGCGTCCTCTTCGTCCAGC
AGGGACAGGCTGGCTTCTTTCAGGCATCTAATGCTCTCCATCATTGCAGGGA
